>Addgene plasmid #82950 | pDONR223_PSMD9_WT_V5 | addgene full sequence | sequence record 162620 | Addgene NGS Result
GGCAGTTCCCTACTCTCGCGTTAACGCTAGCATGGATGTTTTCCCAGTCACGACGTTGTAAAACGACGGC
CAGTCTTAAGCTCGGGCCCCAAATAATGATTTTATTTTGACTGATAGTGACCTGTTCGTTGCAACAAATT
GATGAGCAATGCTTTTTTATAATGCCAACTTTGTACAAAAAAGTTGGCATGTCCGACGAGGAAGCGAGGC
AGAGCGGAGGCTCCTCGCAGGCCGGCGTCGTGACTGTCAGCGACGTCCAGGAGCTGATGCGGCGCAAGGA
GGAGATAGAAGCGCAGATCAAGGCCAACTATGACGTGCTGGAAAGCCAAAAAGGCATTGGGATGAACGAG
CCGCTGGTGGACTGTGAGGGCTACCCCCGGTCAGACGTGGACCTGTACCAAGTCCGCACCGCCAGGCACA
ACATCATATGCCTGCAGAATGATCACAAGGCAGTGATGAAGCAGGTGGAGGAGGCCCTGCACCAGCTGCA
CGCTCGCGACAAGGAGAAGCAGGCCCGGGACATGGCTGAGGCCCACAAAGAGGCCATGAGCCGCAAACTG
GGTCAGAGTGAGAGCCAGGGCCCTCCACGGGCCTTCGCCAAAGTGAACAGCATCAGCCCCGGCTCCCCAG
CCAGCATCGCGGGTCTGCAAGTGGATGATGAGATTGTGGAGTTCGGCTCTGTGAACACCCAGAACTTCCA
GTCACTGCATAACATTGGCAGTGTGGTGCAGCACAGTGAGGGGAAGCCCCTGAATGTGACAGTGATCCGC
AGGGGGGAAAAACACCAGCTTAGACTTGTTCCAACACGCTGGGCAGGAAAAGGACTGCTGGGCTGCAACA
TTATTCCTCTGCAAAGATGCCCAACTTTCTTGTACAAAGTTGGCATTATAAGAAAGCATTGCTTATCAAT
TTGTTGCAACGAACAGGTCACTATCAGTCAAAATAAAATCATTATTTGCCATCCAGCTGATATCCCCTAT
AGTGAGTCGTATTACATGGTCATAGCTGTTTCCTGGCAGCTCTGGCCCGTGTCTCAAAATCTCTGATGTT
ACATTGCACAAGATAAAAATATATCATCATGCCTCCTCTAGACCAGCCAGGACAGAAATGCCTCGACTTC
GCTGCTACCCAAGGTTGCCGGGTGACGCACACCGTGGAAACGGATGAAGGCACGAACCCAGTGGACATAA
GCCTGTTCGGTTCGTAAGCTGTAATGCAAGTAGCGTATGCGCTCACGCAACTGGTCCAGAACCTTGACCG
AACGCAGCGGTGGTAACGGCGCAGTGGCGGTTTTCATGGCTTGTTATGACTGTTTTTTTGGGGTACAGTC
TATGCCTCGGGCATCCAAGCAGCAAGCGCGTTACGCCGTGGGTCGATGTTTGATGTTATGGAGCAGCAAC
GATGTTACGCAGCAGGGCAGTCGCCCTAAAACAAAGTTAAACATTATGAGGGAAGCGGTGATCGCCGAAG
TATCGACTCAACTATCAGAGGTAGTTGGCGTCATCGAGCGCCATCTCGAACCGACGTTGCTGGCCGTACA
TTTGTACGGCTCCGCAGTGGATGGCGGCCTGAAGCCACACAGTGATATTGATTTGCTGGTTACGGTGACC
GTAAGGCTTGATGAAACAACGCGGCGAGCTTTGATCAACGACCTTTTGGAAACTTCGGCTTCCCCTGGAG
AGAGCGAGATTCTCCGCGCTGTAGAAGTCACCATTGTTGTGCACGACGACATCATTCCGTGGCGTTATCC
AGCTAAGCGCGAACTGCAATTTGGAGAATGGCAGCGCAATGACATTCTTGCAGGTATCTTCGAGCCAGCC
ACGATCGACATTGATCTGGCTATCTTGCTGACAAAAGCAAGAGAACATAGCGTTGCCTTGGTAGGTCCAG
CGGCGGAGGAACTCTTTGATCCGGTTCCTGAACAGGATCTATTTGAGGCGCTAAATGAAACCTTAACGCT
ATGGAACTCGCCGCCCGACTGGGCTGGCGATGAGCGAAATGTAGTGCTTACGTTGTCCCGCATTTGGTAC
AGCGCAGTAACCGGCAAAATCGCGCCGAAGGATGTCGCTGCCGACTGGGCAATGGAGCGCCTGCCGGCCC
AGTATCAGCCCGTCATACTTGAAGCTAGACAGGCTTATCTTGGACAAGAAGAAGATCGCTTGGCCTCGCG
CGCAGATCAGTTGGAAGAATTTGTCCACTACGTGAAAGGCGAGATCACCAAGGTAGTCGGCAAATAACCC
TCGAGCCACCCATGACCAAAATCCCTTAACGTGAGTTACGCGTCGTTCCACTGAGCGTCAGACCCCGTAG
AAAAGATCAAAGGATCTTCTTGAGATCCTTTTTTTCTGCGCGTAATCTGCTGCTTGCAAACAAAAAAACC
ACCGCTACCAGCGGTGGTTTGTTTGCCGGATCAAGAGCTACCAACTCTTTTTCCGAAGGTAACTGGCTTC
AGCAGAGCGCAGATACCAAATACTGTTCTTCTAGTGTAGCCGTAGTTAGGCCACCACTTCAAGAACTCTG
TAGCACCGCCTACATACCTCGCTCTGCTAATCCTGTTACCAGTGGCTGCTGCCAGTGGCGATAAGTCGTG
TCTTACCGGGTTGGACTCAAGACGATAGTTACCGGATAAGGCGCAGCGGTCGGGCTGAACGGGGGGTTCG
TGCACACAGCCCAGCTTGGAGCGAACGACCTACACCGAACTGAGATACCTACAGCGTGAGCTATGAGAAA
GCGCCACGCTTCCCGAAGGGAGAAAGGCGGACAGGTATCCGGTAAGCGGCAGGGTCGGAACAGGAGAGCG
CACGAGGGAGCTTCCAGGGGGAAACGCCTGGTATCTTTATAGTCCTGTCGGGTTTCGCCACCTCTGACTT
GAGCGTCGATTTTTGTGATGCTCGTCAGGGGGGCGGAGCCTATGGAAAAACGCCAGCAACGCGGCCTTTT
TACGGTTCCTGGCCTTTTGCTGGCCTTTTGCTCACATGTTCTTTCCTGCGTTATCCCCTGATTCTGTGGA
TAACCGTATTACCGCCTTTGAGTGAGCTGATACCGCTCGCCGCAGCCGAACGACCGAGCGCAGCGAGTCA
GTGAGCGAGGAAGCGGAAGAGCGCCCAATACGCAAACCGCCTCTCCCCGCGCGTTGGCCGATTCATTAAT
GCAGCTGGCACGACAGGTTTCCCGACTGGAAAGCGGGCAGTGAGCGCAACGCAATTAATACGCGTACCGC
TAGCCAGGAAGAGTTTGTAGAAACGCAAAAAGGCCATCCGTCAGGATGGCCTTCTGCTTAGTTTGATGCC
TGGCAGTTTATGGCGGGCGTCCTGCCCGCCACCCTCCGGGCCGTTGCTTCACAACGTTCAAATCCGCTCC
CGGCGGATTTGTCCTACTCAGGAGAGCGTTCACCGACAAACAACAGATAAAACGAAAGGCCCAGTCTTCC
GACTGAGCCTTTCGTTTTATTTGATGCCT
Features (pLannotate 1.2.2; 12 found; start..end, strand, type, name):
     38..74      -  CDS            lacZα (fragment): LacZα fragment of β-galactosidase; lacZ fragment
     91..186     +  protein_bind   attL3: mutant version of attL; recombination site for the Gateway® LR reaction LR Clonase™
    189..857     +  CDS            PSMD9: PSMD9_HUMAN - Experimental evidence at protein level: Swiss-Prot protein existence level 1. Acts as a chaperone during the assembly of the 26S proteasome, specifically of the base subcomplex of the PA700/19S regulatory complex (RC). During the base subcomplex assembly is part of an intermediate PSMD9:PSMC6:PSMC3 module, also known as modulator trimer complex; PSMD9 is released during the further base assembly process. From Homo sapiens (Human).
    860..958     -  protein_bind   attL2: mutant version of attL; recombination site for the Gateway® LR reaction LR Clonase™
    976..994     -  promoter       T7 promoter: promoter for bacteriophage T7 RNA polymerase
   1184..1207    +  promoter       Pc promoter (fragment): intI1 (promoter lies within the coding sequence); class 1 integron promoter
   1383..1439    +  CDS            GmR (fragment): gentamycin acetyltransferase; aacC1; confers resistance to gentamycin
   1446..2237    +  CDS            SmR: aminoglycoside adenylyltransferase (Murphy, 1985); aadA; confers resistance to spectinomycin and streptomycin
   2330..2918    +  rep_origin     ori: high-copy-number ColE1/pMB1/pBR322/pUC origin of replication
   3101..3193    +  CDS            lacI (fragment): lac repressor; lacI; The lac repressor binds to the lac operator to inhibit transcription in E. coli. This inhibition can be relieved by adding lactose or isopropyl-β-D-thiogalactopyranoside (IPTG).
   3248..3275    -  terminator     rrnB T2 terminator: transcription terminator T2 from the E. coli rrnB gene
   3407..3450    +  terminator     rrnB T1 terminator: Escherichia coli rrnB; transcription terminator T1 from the E. coli rrnB gene
