[The description below was written by a language model from this plasmid's Addgene catalogue record and pLannotate feature annotations shown in this document.]
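Description:
pDONR223_PSMD9_WT_V5 is a Gateway entry clone built on the Invitrogen pDONR223 backbone and carrying the wild-type human PSMD9 open reading frame (reference transcript NM_002813). It is a small bacterial plasmid of about 3.5 kb, maintained at high copy number in E. coli through a ColE1/pUC-type origin and selected with spectinomycin via the aadA (SmR) aminoglycoside adenylyltransferase gene. That gene lies downstream of a fragment of a class 1 integron Pc promoter. Short remnants of lacZα, lacI and a gentamicin resistance gene are also annotated, along with rrnB T1 and T2 terminators that insulate the cloning region from read-through transcription.

The PSMD9 coding sequence encodes a chaperone involved in assembling the base subcomplex of the 19S regulatory particle of the 26S proteasome. It sits between two attL recombination sites (annotated as attL3 and attL2), so it can be moved by an LR Clonase reaction into any compatible destination vector. The entry clone has no promoter driving the insert; the only nearby promoter is a T7 promoter outside the attL-flanked cassette, on the opposite strand. The insert is in the "open" configuration, with no stop codon after the ORF, so it can be read through into a C-terminal tag supplied by the destination vector. The "V5" in the name presumably refers to this design, since no V5 tag is annotated in the plasmid itself. Part of the Target Accelerator Plasmid Collection, the construct serves as an overexpression control for gene expression analysis in work on high-throughput phenotyping of lung cancer somatic mutations.
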