Addgene plasmid #82950: pDONR223_PSMD9_WT_V5
Purpose: Gateway Donor vector containing PSMD9, used as an over expression control for gene expression analysis. Part of the Target Accelerator Plasmid Collection.
Depositing lab: Jesse Boehm & Matthew Meyerson & David Root. Depositing organization: Broad Institute. Publication: High-throughput Phenotyping of Lung Cancer Somatic Mutations. Berger AH, Brooks AN, Wu X, Shrestha Y, Chouinard C, Piccioni F, Bagul M, Kamburov A, Imielinski M, Hogstrom L, Zhu C, Yang X, Pantel S, Sakai R, Watson J, Kaplan N, Campbell JD, Singh S, Root DE, Narayan R, Natoli T, Lahr DL, Tirosh I, Tamayo P, Getz G, Wong B, Doench J, Subramanian A, Golub TR, Meyerson M, Boehm JS. Cancer Cell. 2016 Aug 8;30(2):214-28. doi: 10.1016/j.ccell.2016.06.022. Epub 2016 Jul 28. PubMed 27478040.
Backbone
  Vector backbone: pDONR223
  Backbone manufacturer: Invitrogen
  Vector type: Gateway Entry vector
Growth in bacteria
  Bacterial resistance: Spectinomycin, 50 μg/mL
  Growth temperature: 37°C
  Growth strain: DH5alpha
  Copy number: High Copy
Gene/Insert
  Gene/Insert name: PSMD9
  Species: H. sapiens (human)
  GenBank ID: NM_002813
  Entrez Gene: PSMD9 (a.k.a. Rpn4, p27)
  Promoter: None
  Cloning method: Gateway Cloning
  Sequencing primers: 5′ M13pUC-fwd; 3′ M13-Rev
Terms and licenses: Academic/Nonprofit Terms; Industry Terms: Not Available to Industry
Depositor comments: Open state: NO stop codon immediately follows insert
How to cite: pDONR223_PSMD9_WT_V5 was a gift from Jesse Boehm & Matthew Meyerson & David Root (Addgene plasmid # 82950 ; http://n2t.net/addgene:82950 ; RRID:Addgene_82950)
