>Addgene plasmid #82950 | pDONR223_PSMD9_WT_V5 | depositor partial sequence | sequence record 162619 | Insert sequence
ATGTCCGACGAGGAAGCGAGGCAGAGCGGAGGCTCCTCGCAGGCCGGCGTCGTGACTGTCAGCGACGTCC
AGGAGCTGATGCGGCGCAAGGAGGAGATAGAAGCGCAGATCAAGGCCAACTATGACGTGCTGGAAAGCCA
AAAAGGCATTGGGATGAACGAGCCGCTGGTGGACTGTGAGGGCTACCCCCGGTCAGACGTGGACCTGTAC
CAAGTCCGCACCGCCAGGCACAACATCATATGCCTGCAGAATGATCACAAGGCAGTGATGAAGCAGGTGG
AGGAGGCCCTGCACCAGCTGCACGCTCGCGACAAGGAGAAGCAGGCCCGGGACATGGCTGAGGCCCACAA
AGAGGCCATGAGCCGCAAACTGGGTCAGAGTGAGAGCCAGGGCCCTCCACGGGCCTTCGCCAAAGTGAAC
AGCATCAGCCCCGGCTCCCCAGCCAGCATCGCGGGTCTGCAAGTGGATGATGAGATTGTGGAGTTCGGCT
CTGTGAACACCCAGAACTTCCAGTCACTGCATAACATTGGCAGTGTGGTGCAGCACAGTGAGGGGAAGCC
CCTGAATGTGACAGTGATCCGCAGGGGGGAAAAACACCAGCTTAGACTTGTTCCAACACGCTGGGCAGGA
AAAGGACTGCTGGGCTGCAACATTATTCCTCTGCAAAGA
